Addgene plasmid #140129: pHis8-4b-McDAH
Purpose: Expresses McDAH with N-terminal 8xHis-tag in BL21 E. coli
Depositing lab: Jing-Ke Weng. Depositing organization: Whitehead Institute for Biomedical Research. Publication: The chloroalkaloid (-)-acutumine is biosynthesized via a Fe(II)- and 2-oxoglutarate-dependent halogenase in Menispermaceae plants. Kim CY, Mitchell AJ, Glinkerman CM, Li FS, Pluskal T, Weng JK. Nat Commun. 2020 Apr 20;11(1):1867. doi: 10.1038/s41467-020-15777-w. PubMed 32313070.
Backbone
  Vector backbone: pHis8-4b
  Backbone size w/o insert (bp): 5276
  Total vector size (bp): 6332
  Vector type: Bacterial Expression
Growth in bacteria
  Bacterial resistance: Kanamycin, 50 μg/mL
  Growth temperature: 37°C
  Growth strain: DH5alpha
  Copy number: Unknown
Gene/Insert
  Gene/Insert name: Dechloroacutumine halogenase from Menispermum canadense (alt name: McDAH)
  Species: Menispermum canadense
  Insert size (bp): 1056
  GenBank ID: MT040709
  Promoter: T7
  Tag / fusion protein: 8x-His, TEV protease site (ENLYFQ) (N terminal on insert)
  Cloning method: Gibson Cloning
  Sequencing primers: 5′ TAATACGACTCACTATAGGG; 3′ GCTAGTTATTGCTCAGCGG
Terms and licenses: Academic/Nonprofit Terms; Industry Terms: Not Available to Industry
Depositor comments: Expressed robustly in E.coli. Catalyzes chlorination of dechloroacutumine in vitro
How to cite: pHis8-4b-McDAH was a gift from Jing-Ke Weng (Addgene plasmid # 140129 ; http://n2t.net/addgene:140129 ; RRID:Addgene_140129)
