[The description below was written by a language model from this plasmid's Addgene catalogue record and pLannotate feature annotations shown in this document.]
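Description:
pHis8-4b-McDAH is a bacterial expression plasmid of about 6.3 kb, built on the pHis8-4b backbone, for producing recombinant dechloroacutumine halogenase (McDAH) from the plant Menispermum canadense in BL21-type E. coli. The backbone has a pET-like layout. It carries a ColE1/pBR322-family origin with the adjacent bom and rop elements, an f1 phage origin, and a kanamycin resistance gene (aminoglycoside phosphotransferase) for selection. The annotation software also reports short fragments of a tetracycline resistance gene, an RSF origin and an AmpR promoter. These are partial matches in the backbone, not functional modules.

The 1,056 bp McDAH coding sequence, inserted by Gibson assembly, sits downstream of a T7 promoter with an adjoining lac operator and the strong ribosome binding site from T7 gene 10, and is followed by a T7 terminator. A plasmid-borne lacI gene supplies lac repressor, so transcription stays off until IPTG is added in a host that provides T7 RNA polymerase. The protein is made with an N-terminal 8xHis tag for metal-affinity purification, followed by a TEV protease recognition site that allows the tag to be removed. The feature table labels the insert as a flavonol synthase from Citrus. This is a homology hit rather than the insert's identity, consistent with the associated publication title, which describes the enzyme as an Fe(II)- and 2-oxoglutarate-dependent halogenase, the same broad family as flavonol synthases. The depositor notes that the enzyme expresses robustly in E. coli and chlorinates dechloroacutumine in vitro, so the plasmid is suited to purifying the halogenase for biochemical study of acutumine biosynthesis.
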