Features (pLannotate 1.2.2; 20 found; start..end, strand, type, name):
     50..183     +  rep_origin     RSF ori (fragment): Plasmids containing the RSF 1030 origin of replication can be propagated in E. coli cells that contain additional plasmids with compatible origins.
    188..327     -  misc_feature   bom: basis of mobility region from pBR322
    429..620     -  CDS            rop: Rop protein, which maintains plasmids at low copy number; rop
    637..1017    +  CDS            YPB1_ECOLX: Protein predicted: Swiss-Prot protein existence level 4. From Escherichia coli.
   1089..1380    -  CDS            TcR (fragment): tetracycline efflux protein; tet; confers resistance to tetracycline
   1395..1416    -  protein_bind   CAP binding site: CAP binding activates transcription in the presence of cAMP. E. coli catabolite activator protein
   1429..2511    -  CDS            lacI: lac repressor; lacI; The lac repressor binds to the lac operator to inhibit transcription in E. coli. This inhibition can be relieved by adding lactose or isopropyl-β-D-thiogalactopyranoside (IPTG).
   2512..2589    -  promoter       lacI promoter: lacI
   2597..2876    -  CDS            TcR (fragment): tetracycline efflux protein; tet; confers resistance to tetracycline
   2898..2916    +  promoter       T7 promoter: promoter for bacteriophage T7 RNA polymerase
   2917..2941    +  protein_bind   lac operator: The lac repressor binds to the lac operator to inhibit transcription in E. coli. This inhibition can be relieved by adding lactose or isopropyl-β-D-thiogalactopyranoside (IPTG). lac repressor encoded by lacI
   2956..2978    +  RBS            RBS: efficient ribosome binding site from bacteriophage T7 gene 10 (Olins and Rangwala, 1989)
   2991..3014    +  CDS            9xHis (fragment): 9xHis affinity tag
   3048..4055    +  CDS            FLS: FLS_CITUN - Experimental evidence at protein level: Swiss-Prot protein existence level 1. Catalyzes the formation of flavonols from dihydroflavonols. It can act on dihydrokaempferol to produce kaempferol, on dihydroquercetin to produce quercitin and on dihydromyricetin to produce myricetin (By similarity). From Citrus unshiu (Satsuma mandarin) (Citrus nobilis var. unshiu).
   4117..4166    +  CDS            SET1 (fragment): solubility-enhancement tag derived from T7 phage gene 10B
   4174..4221    +  terminator     T7 terminator: transcription terminator for bacteriophage T7 RNA polymerase
   4258..4686    +  rep_origin     f1 ori (sequence partly withheld): f1 bacteriophage origin of replication; arrow indicates direction of (+) strand synthesis
   4739..4796    +  promoter       AmpR promoter (fragment): bla
   4805..5620    -  CDS            KanR: aminoglycoside phosphotransferase; aph(3')-Ia; confers resistance to kanamycin in bacteria or G418 (Geneticin®) in eukaryotes
   5742..2       +  rep_origin     ori (across the origin): high-copy-number ColE1/pMB1/pBR322/pUC origin of replication
>Addgene plasmid #140129 | pHis8-4b-McDAH | addgene full sequence | sequence record 275074 | Addgene NGS Result
AAAACGCCAGCAACGCGGCCTTTTTACGGTTCCTGGCCTTTTGCTGGCCTTTTGCTCACATGTTCTTTCC
TGCGTTATCCCCTGATTCTGTGGATAACCGTATTACCGCCTTTGAGTGAGCTGATACCGCTCGCCGCAGC
CGAACGACCGAGCGCAGCGAGTCAGTGAGCGAGGAAGCGGAAGAGCGCCTGATGCGGTATTTTCTCCTTA
CGCATCTGTGCGGTATTTCACACCGCAATGGTGCACTCTCAGTACAATCTGCTCTGATGCCGCATAGTTA
AGCCAGTATACACTCCGCTATCGCTACGTGACTGGGTCATGGCTGCGCCCCGACACCCGCCAACACCCGC
TGACGCGCCCTGACGGGCTTGTCTGCTCCCGGCATCCGCTTACAGACAAGCTGTGACCGTCTCCGGGAGC
TGCATGTGTCAGAGGTTTTCACCGTCATCACCGAAACGCGCGAGGCAGCTGCGGTAAAGCTCATCAGCGT
GGTCGTGAAGCGATTCACAGATGTCTGCCTGTTCATCCGCGTCCAGCTCGTTGAGTTTCTCCAGAAGCGT
TAATGTCTGGCTTCTGATAAAGCGGGCCATGTTAAGGGCGGTTTTTTCCTGTTTGGTCACTGATGCCTCC
GTGTAAGGGGGATTTCTGTTCATGGGGGTAATGATACCGATGAAACGAGAGAGGATGCTCACGATACGGG
TTACTGATGATGAACATGCCCGGTTACTGGAACGTTGTGAGGGTAAACAACTGGCGGTATGGATGCGGCG
GGACCAGAGAAAAATCACTCAGGGTCAATGCCAGCGCTTCGTTAATACAGATGTAGGTGTTCCACAGGGT
AGCCAGCAGCATCCTGCGATGCAGATCCGGAACATAATGGTGCAGGGCGCTGACTTCCGCGTTTCCAGAC
TTTACGAAACACGGAAACCGAAGACCATTCATGTTGTTGCTCAGGTCGCAGACGTTTTGCAGCAGCAGTC
GCTTCACGTTCGCTCGCGTATCGGTGATTCATTCTGCTAACCAGTAAGGCAACCCCGCCAGCCTAGCCGG
GTCCTCAACGACAGGAGCACGATCATGCGCACCCGTGGGGCCGCCATGCCGGCGATAATGGCCTGCTTCT
CGCCGAAACGTTTGGTGGCGGGACCAGTGACGAAGGCTTGAGCGAGGGCGTGCAAGATTCCGAATACCGC
AAGCGACAGGCCGATCATCGTCGCGCTCCAGCGAAAGCGGTCCTCGCCGAAAATGACCCAGAGCGCTGCC
GGCACCTGTCCTACGAGTTGCATGATAAAGAAGACAGTCATAAGTGCGGCGACGATAGTCATGCCCCGCG
CCCACCGGAAGGAGCTGACTGGGTTGAAGGCTCTCAAGGGCATCGGTCGAGATCCCGGTGCCTAATGAGT
GAGCTAACTTACATTAATTGCGTTGCGCTCACTGCCCGCTTTCCAGTCGGGAAACCTGTCGTGCCAGCTG
CATTAATGAATCGGCCAACGCGCGGGGAGAGGCGGTTTGCGTATTGGGCGCCAGGGTGGTTTTTCTTTTC
ACCAGTGAGACGGGCAACAGCTGATTGCCCTTCACCGCCTGGCCCTGAGAGAGTTGCAGCAAGCGGTCCA
CGCTGGTTTGCCCCAGCAGGCGAAAATCCTGTTTGATGGTGGTTAACGGCGGGATATAACATGAGCTGTC
TTCGGTATCGTCGTATCCCACTACCGAGATATCCGCACCAACGCGCAGCCCGGACTCGGTAATGGCGCGC
ATTGCGCCCAGCGCCATCTGATCGTTGGCAACCAGCATCGCAGTGGGAACGATGCCCTCATTCAGCATTT
GCATGGTTTGTTGAAAACCGGACATGGCACTCCAGTCGCCTTCCCGTTCCGCTATCGGCTGAATTTGATT
GCGAGTGAGATATTTATGCCAGCCAGCCAGACGCAGACGCGCCGAGACAGAACTTAATGGGCCCGCTAAC
AGCGCGATTTGCTGGTGACCCAATGCGACCAGATGCTCCACGCCCAGTCGCGTACCGTCTTCATGGGAGA
AAATAATACTGTTGATGGGTGTCTGGTCAGAGACATCAAGAAATAACGCCGGAACATTAGTGCAGGCAGC
TTCCACAGCAATGGCATCCTGGTCATCCAGCGGATAGTTAATGATCAGCCCACTGACGCGTTGCGCGAGA
AGATTGTGCACCGCCGCTTTACAGGCTTCGACGCCGCTTCGTTCTACCATCGACACCACCACGCTGGCAC
CCAGTTGATCGGCGCGAGATTTAATCGCCGCGACAATTTGCGACGGCGCGTGCAGGGCCAGACTGGAGGT
GGCAACGCCAATCAGCAACGACTGTTTGCCCGCCAGTTGTTGTGCCACGCGGTTGGGAATGTAATTCAGC
TCCGCCATCGCCGCTTCCACTTTTTCCCGCGTTTTCGCAGAAACGTGGCTGGCCTGGTTCACCACGCGGG
AAACGGTCTGATAAGAGACACCGGCATACTCTGCGACATCGTATAACGTTACTGGTTTCACATTCACCAC
CCTGAATTGACTCTCTTCCGGGCGCTATCATGCCATACCGCGAAAGGTTTTGCGCCATTCGATGGTGTCC
GGGATCTCGACGCTCTCCCTTATGCGACTCCTGCATTAGGAAGCAGCCCAGTAGTAGGTTGAGGCCGTTG
AGCACCGCCGCCGCAAGGAATGGTGCATGCAAGGAGATGGCGCCCAACAGTCCCCCGGCCACGGGGCCTG
CCACCATACCCACGCCGAAACAAGCGCTCATGAGCCCGAAGTGGCGAGCCCGATCTTCCCCATCGGTGAT
GTCGGCGATATAGGCGCCAGCAACCGCACCTGTGGCGCCGGTGATGCCGGCCACGATGCGTCCGGCGTAG
AGGATCGAGATCTCGATCCCGCGAAATTAATACGACTCACTATAGGGGAATTGTGAGCGGATAACAATTC
CCCTCTAGAAATAATTTTGTTTAACTTTAAGAAGGAGATATACCATGAAACACCACCACCACCACCACCA
CCACGGTGGTGAAAACTTGTACTTCCAGGCCCATGGCATGGAAGTTGAAAAAGTCCTCCAGCCGATTTCC
AAGTCTGGTGAGTCGGGGTATGACCACTTCATGCCAGAGGATTTCATTCGTCCTGAAGATGAACAACCAG
AATTGACCACATTCAAGGGCCCGACGCCTGATATCCCGGTGATTGATTTATCTGAACCGGACGAAGAGAA
GCTTGTACGCGCGTTAGTATCAGCTTCCGAAGAATGGGGCATCTTCCAAGTCGTCAATCACGGTATTCCA
ACGGATGTAATCGACAAGTTCATGCGCGTTGGTCGCGAGTTCTTTGAGTTACCTCAAGAAGAAAAGATGG
CTTACGCGCGCCCACCTGGGGCCACCTCTTTGGAGGGGTACGAAACGCGGTTTGAACGTGATTACGTAGG
GAAAAAGGCTTGGGCAGACTTGTTGTTCCATAATGTGTGGCCACCAAGCATTGTAAATTACTCTTTCTGG
CCTAAGAATCCACCGTCATATCGTGAAGCAACGGAAGAGTACGCGAAGCATATTCCGATTGTTGCAGACA
AGTTATTCAAAATTCTGTCGTTGGGCTTAGGTCTTGAAGGCAATACCATTAAGGAGGGGTTAGGCGGTGA
GAAAATGGAATTTTTGATGAAGATCAATTACTACCCGCCATGTCCTCGTCCTGATCTGGCATTGGGGGTG
GTTCCTCATACTGGTTACCCTGCCATGACAATTCTGATTCCTACAGATGTACCTGGGCTCCAAGTCTTTA
AGGATGACTTATGGTATGATGCTAAATATATCCCTTATGCGCTCGTGGTGAACATTGCGGATCAGATCGA
GATCCTTAGTAATGGTAAGTATAAGTCCGTATTGCATCGGGCGAAGGTTAATAAAGAGAAAGTTCGGATG
TCATGGCCTATCTTTTGCACGCCTCCAGCAGATATGGTGATCGGCCCGATCCCTGAACTGATTAACGAAG
AAAACCCTTCCCGGTATAAGTACATTGAGTATAAAGATTACGTACAGCTGAAACTGAAGAACAAGTCGGC
CGCTTTTGAGGGGCCGAACGTAGCGAAAGTCACATCTAAATAGCCATGGCGATCCGGCTGCTAACAAAGC
CCGAAAGGAAGCTGAGTTGGCTGCTGCCACCGCTGAGCAATAACTAGCATAACCCCTTGGGGCCTCTAAA
CGGGTCTTGAGGGGTTTTTTGCTGAAAGGAGGAACTATATCCGGATTGGCGAATGGG
[124 nt withheld, positions 4258-4381]
C
[91 nt withheld, positions 4383-4473]
A
[49 nt withheld, positions 4475-4523]
CCTTTGACGTTGGAGTCCACGTTCTTT
[37 nt withheld, positions 4551-4587]
ACCCTATCTCGGTCTATTCTTTTGATTTATAAGGGATTTTGCCGATTTCGGCCTATTGGTTAAAAAATGA
GCTGATTTAACAAAAATTTAACGCGAATTTTAACAAAATATTAACGCTTACAATTTAGGTGGCACTTTTC
GGGGAAATGTGCGCGGAACCCCTATTTGTTTATTTTTCTAAATACATTCAAATATGTATCCGCTCATGAA
TTAATTCTTAGAAAAACTCATCGAGCATCAAATGAAACTGCAATTTATTCATATCAGGATTATCAATACC
ATATTTTTGAAAAAGCCGTTTCTGTAATGAAGGAGAAAACTCACCGAGGCAGTTCCATAGGATGGCAAGA
TCCTGGTATCGGTCTGCGATTCCGACTCGTCCAACATCAATACAACCTATTAATTTCCCCTCGTCAAAAA
TAAGGTTATCAAGTGAGAAATCACCATGAGTGACGACTGAATCCGGTGAGAATGGCAAAAGTTTATGCAT
TTCTTTCCAGACTTGTTCAACAGGCCAGCCATTACGCTCGTCATCAAAATCACTCGCATCAACCAAACCG
TTATTCATTCGTGATTGCGCCTGAGCGAGACGAAATACGCGATCGCTGTTAAAAGGACAATTACAAACAG
GAATCGAATGCAACCGGCGCAGGAACACTGCCAGCGCATCAACAATATTTTCACCTGAATCAGGATATTC
TTCTAATACCTGGAATGCTGTTTTCCCGGGGATCGCAGTGGTGAGTAACCATGCATCATCAGGAGTACGG
ATAAAATGCTTGATGGTCGGAAGAGGCATAAATTCCGTCAGCCAGTTTAGTCTGACCATCTCATCTGTAA
CATCATTGGCAACGCTACCTTTGCCATGTTTCAGAAACAACTCTGGCGCATCGGGCTTCCCATACAATCG
ATAGATTGTCGCACCTGATTGCCCGACATTATCGCGAGCCCATTTATACCCATATAAATCAGCATCCATG
TTGGAATTTAATCGCGGCCTAGAGCAAGACGTTTCCCGTTGAATATGGCTCATAACACCCCTTGTATTAC
TGTTTATGTAAGCAGACAGTTTTATTGTTCATGACCAAAATCCCTTAACGTGAGTTTTCGTTCCACTGAG
CGTCAGACCCCGTAGAAAAGATCAAAGGATCTTCTTGAGATCCTTTTTTTCTGCGCGTAATCTGCTGCTT
GCAAACAAAAAAACCACCGCTACCAGCGGTGGTTTGTTTGCCGGATCAAGAGCTACCAACTCTTTTTCCG
AAGGTAACTGGCTTCAGCAGAGCGCAGATACCAAATACTGTCCTTCTAGTGTAGCCGTAGTTAGGCCACC
ACTTCAAGAACTCTGTAGCACCGCCTACATACCTCGCTCTGCTAATCCTGTTACCAGTGGCTGCTGCCAG
TGGCGATAAGTCGTGTCTTACCGGGTTGGACTCAAGACGATAGTTACCGGATAAGGCGCAGCGGTCGGGC
TGAACGGGGGGTTCGTGCACACAGCCCAGCTTGGAGCGAACGACCTACACCGAACTGAGATACCTACAGC
GTGAGCTATGAGAAAGCGCCACGCTTCCCGAAGGGAGAAAGGCGGACAGGTATCCGGTAAGCGGCAGGGT
CGGAACAGGAGAGCGCACGAGGGAGCTTCCAGGGGGAAACGCCTGGTATCTTTATAGTCCTGTCGGGTTT
CGCCACCTCTGACTTGAGCGTCGATTTTTGTGATGCTCGTCAGGGGGGCGGAGCCTATGGA
